Addgene plasmid #157547: pD649-HAsp-NOTCH1(Trunc2)-COMP5AP-AviTag-9xHis
Purpose: Mammalian expression of cell-surface protein partial extracellular domain fused to COMP5AP-AviTag-9xHis. Protein is secreted from cells.
Depositing lab: Chris Garcia. Depositing organization: Stanford University. Publication: A Human IgSF Cell-Surface Interactome Reveals a Complex Network of Protein-Protein Interactions. Wojtowicz WM, Vielmetter J, Fernandes RA, Siepe DH, Eastman CL, Chisholm GB, Cox S, Klock H, Anderson PW, Rue SM, Miller JJ, Glaser SM, Bragstad ML, Vance J, Lam AW, Lesley SA, Zinn K, Garcia KC. Cell. 2020 Aug 20;182(4):1027-1043.e17. doi: 10.1016/j.cell.2020.07.025. PubMed 32822567.
Backbone
  Vector backbone: pD649
  Backbone size w/o insert (bp): 7153
  Vector type: Mammalian Expression
Growth in bacteria
  Bacterial resistance: Ampicillin, 100 μg/mL
  Growth temperature: 37°C
  Growth strain: DH5alpha
  Copy number: High Copy
Gene/Insert
  Gene/Insert name: NOTCH1 (alt name: NOTC1)
  Species: H. sapiens (human)
  Insert size (bp): 2430
  Entrez Gene: NOTCH1 (a.k.a. AOS5, AOVD1, TAN1, hN1)
  Promoter: CMV/SP6
  Tag / fusion protein: COMP5AP-AviTag-9xHis (C terminal on backbone)
  Cloning method: Restriction Enzyme; 5′ cloning site GCGGCCGC (not destroyed); 3′ cloning site GGCGCGCC (not destroyed)
  Sequencing primers: 5′ ATTTAGGTGACACTATAG; 3′ CGTCGCACTCCATCACGGTG
Resource information
  A portion of this plasmid was derived from a plasmid made by: synthesis by ThermoFisher
Terms and licenses: Academic/Nonprofit Terms; Industry Terms: Not Available to Industry
Depositor comments: Some plasmids in this collection may have an IS4-like element ISVsa5 family transposase upstream of the CMV promoter.
How to cite: pD649-HAsp-NOTCH1(Trunc2)-COMP5AP-AviTag-9xHis was a gift from Chris Garcia (Addgene plasmid # 157547 ; http://n2t.net/addgene:157547 ; RRID:Addgene_157547)
