[The description below was written by a language model from this plasmid's Addgene catalogue record and pLannotate feature annotations shown in this document.]
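Description:
pD649-HAsp-NOTCH1(Trunc2)-COMP5AP-AviTag-9xHis is a mammalian expression plasmid of about 9.6 kb, built on the pD649 backbone, for secreting a truncated part of the human NOTCH1 extracellular domain as a tagged, oligomerised fusion protein. In E. coli it is propagated at high copy from a ColE1/pUC-type origin under ampicillin selection (AmpR). The feature table also lists an SV40 early/EM7 promoter cassette driving puromycin N-acetyltransferase with an SV40 poly(A) signal, which could provide puromycin selection in mammalian cells, although the catalogue fields do not mention this marker. Short KanR, lacZα, ble and f1 ori fragments appear to be non-functional remnants. The depositor notes that some plasmids in this collection may carry an IS4-like transposase element upstream of the CMV promoter; no such element is annotated in this table.

Expression is driven by the CMV enhancer/promoter, followed by a CMV intron A fragment, and terminated by the bGH polyadenylation signal. An SP6 promoter just upstream of the coding region serves as a sequencing primer site and could support in vitro transcription. The open reading frame starts with a secretion signal, named "HAsp" in the plasmid name but annotated as an immunoglobulin heavy-chain signal fragment. The 2.4 kb NOTCH1 insert follows, cloned between retained NotI and AscI sites; only part of it is matched by the automated annotation. Downstream, the backbone supplies a rat COMP coiled-coil segment, which pentamerises the fusion, then human placental alkaline phosphatase as an enzymatic reporter, an AviTag for site-specific biotinylation, and a polyhistidine tag for purification (9xHis by name, annotated as 8xHis). High-avidity pentameric ectodomain reagents like this one suit the detection of weak extracellular protein–protein interactions, in keeping with the plasmid's origin in a human cell-surface interactome screen.
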