Features (pLannotate 1.2.2; 24 found; start..end, strand, type, name):
    119..143     -  CDS            KanR (fragment): aminoglycoside phosphotransferase; aph(3')-Ia; confers resistance to kanamycin
    254..842     +  rep_origin     ori: high-copy-number ColE1/pMB1/pBR322/pUC origin of replication
   1067..1084    +  terminator     rrnB T2 terminator (fragment): transcription terminator T2 from the E. coli rrnB gene
   1109..1128    -  CDS            lacZα (fragment): LacZα fragment of β-galactosidase; lacZ fragment
   1584..1600    +  protein_bind   lac operator: The lac repressor binds to the lac operator to inhibit transcription in E. coli. This inhibition can be relieved by adding lactose or isopropyl-β-D-thiogalactopyranoside (IPTG). lac repressor encoded by lacI
   1843..2146    +  enhancer       CMV enhancer: human cytomegalovirus immediate early enhancer
   2147..2350    +  promoter       CMV promoter: human cytomegalovirus (CMV) immediate early promoter
   2486..2529    +  intron         CMV intron (fragment): modified intron A from human cytomegalovirus
   2581..2599    +  promoter       SP6 promoter: promoter for bacteriophage SP6 RNA polymerase
   2603..2640    +  CDS            IgH signal sequence (fragment): signal sequence from the mouse immunoglobulin heavy chain variable region
   2710..4005    +  CDS            NOTCH1 (fragment): NOTC1_HUMAN - Also known as TAN1. Experimental evidence at protein level: Swiss-Prot protein existence level 1. Functions as a receptor for membrane-bound ligands Jagged-1 (JAG1), Jagged-2 (JAG2) and Delta-1 (DLL1) to regulate cell-fate determination. Upon ligand activation through the released notch intracellular domain (NICD) it forms a transcriptional activator complex with RBPJ/RBPSUH and activates genes of the enhancer of split locus. Affects the implementation of differentiation, proliferation and apoptotic programs. Involved in angiogenesis; negatively regulates endothelial cell prolife
   5275..5454    +  CDS            Comp (fragment): COMP_RAT - Experimental evidence at protein level: Swiss-Prot protein existence level 1. May play a role in the structural integrity of cartilage via its interaction with other extracellular matrix proteins such as the collagens and fibronectin. Can mediate the interaction of chondrocytes with the cartilage extracellular matrix through interaction with cell surface integrin receptors. Could play a role in the pathogenesis of osteoarthritis. Potent suppressor of apoptosis in both primary chondrocytes and transformed cells. Suppresses apoptosis by blocking the activation of caspase-3 and by indu
   5442..6894    +  CDS            SEAP (fragment): secreted alkaline phosphatase from human placenta The natural enzyme has a C-terminal transmembrane sequence that is replaced by a GPI anchor.
   6919..6960    +  CDS            AviTag™ (fragment): peptide tag that allows for enzymatic biotinylation
   6964..6987    +  CDS            8xHis: 8xHis affinity tag
   7133..7244    +  polyA_signal   bGH poly(A) signal: bovine growth hormone polyadenylation signal
   7245..7353    +  rep_origin     f1 ori (fragment): f1 bacteriophage origin of replication; arrow indicates direction of (+) strand synthesis
   7367..7696    +  promoter       SV40 promoter: SV40 enhancer and early promoter
   7744..7791    +  promoter       EM7 promoter: synthetic bacterial promoter&nbsp
   7810..8409    +  CDS            PuroR (fragment): puromycin N-acetyltransferase; pac from Streptomyces; confers resistance to puromycin
   8419..8544    +  CDS            ble (fragment): BLE_KLEPN - Experimental evidence at protein level: Swiss-Prot protein existence level 1. Binding protein with a strong affinity to the bleomycin family of antibiotics. Binds to CL990; an antimitotic-antibiotic compound. From Klebsiella pneumoniae.
   8539..8660    +  polyA_signal   SV40 poly(A) signal: SV40 polyadenylation signal
   8713..9573    -  CDS            AmpR: β-lactamase; bla; confers resistance to ampicillin, carbenicillin, and related antibiotics
   9576..89      -  promoter       AmpR promoter (fragment) (across the origin): bla
>Addgene plasmid #157547 | pD649-HAsp-NOTCH1(Trunc2)-COMP5AP-AviTag-9xHis | depositor full sequence | sequence record 304203 | Full Sequence
TTTCAATATTATTGAAGCATTTATCAGGGTTATTGTCTCATGAGCGGATACATATTTGAATGTATTTAGA
AAAATAAACAAATAGGGGTCAGTGTTACAACCAATTAACCAATTCTGAACATTATCGCGAGCCCATTTAT
ACCTGAATATGGCTCATAACACCCCTTGCTCATGACCAAAATCCCTTAACGTGAGTTACGCGCGCGTCGT
TCCACTGAGCGTCAGACCCCGTAGAAAAGATCAAAGGATCTTCTTGAGATCCTTTTTTTCTGCGCGTAAT
CTGCTGCTTGCAAACAAAAAAACCACCGCTACCAGCGGTGGTTTGTTTGCCGGATCAAGAGCTACCAACT
CTTTTTCCGAAGGTAACTGGCTTCAGCAGAGCGCAGATACCAAATACTGTTCTTCTAGTGTAGCCGTAGT
TAGCCCACCACTTCAAGAACTCTGTAGCACCGCCTACATACCTCGCTCTGCTAATCCTGTTACCAGTGGC
TGCTGCCAGTGGCGATAAGTCGTGTCTTACCGGGTTGGACTCAAGACGATAGTTACCGGATAAGGCGCAG
CGGTCGGGCTGAACGGGGGGTTCGTGCACACAGCCCAGCTTGGAGCGAACGACCTACACCGAACTGAGAT
ACCTACAGCGTGAGCTATGAGAAAGCGCCACGCTTCCCGAAGGGAGAAAGGCGGACAGGTATCCGGTAAG
CGGCAGGGTCGGAACAGGAGAGCGCACGAGGGAGCTTCCAGGGGGAAACGCCTGGTATCTTTATAGTCCT
GTCGGGTTTCGCCACCTCTGACTTGAGCGTCGATTTTTGTGATGCTCGTCAGGGGGGCGGAGCCTATGGA
AAAACGCCAGCAACGCGGCCTTTTTACGGTTCCTGGCCTTTTGCTGGCCTTTTGCTCACATGTTCTTTCC
TGCGTTATCCCCTGATTCTGTGGATAACCGTATTACCGCCTTTGAGTGAGCTGATACCGCTCGCCGCAGC
CGAACGACCGAGCGCAGCGAGTCAGTGAGCGAGGAAGCGGAAGGCGAGAGTAGGGAACTGCCAGGCATCA
AACTAAGCAGAAGGCCCCTGACGGATGGCCTTTTTGCGTTTCTACAAACTCTTTCTGTGTTGTAAAACGA
CGGCCAGTCTTAAGCTCGGGCCCCCTGGGCGGTTCTGATAACGAGTAATCGTTAATCCGCAAATAACGTA
AAAACCCGCTTCGGCGGGTTTTTTTATGGGGGGAGTTTAGGGAAAGAGCATTTGTCAGAATATTTAAGGG
CGCCTGTCACTTTGCTTGATATATGAGAATTATTTAACCTTATAAATGAGAAAAAAGCAACGCACTTTAA
ATAAGATACGTTGCTTTTTCGATTGATGAACACCTATAATTAAACTATTCATCTATTATTTATGATTTTT
TGTATATACAATATTTCTAGTTTGTTAAAGAGAATTAAGAAAATAAATCTCGAAAATAATAAAGGGAAAA
TCAGTTTTTGATATCAAAATTATACATGTCAACGATAATACAAAATATAATACAAACTATAAGATGTTAT
CAGTATTTATTATCATTTAGAATAAATTTTGTGTCGCCCTTAATTGTGAGCGGATAACAATTACGAGCTT
CATGCACAGTGGCGTTGACTCAATATTGGCCATTAGCCATATTATTCATTGGTTATATAGCATAAATCAA
TATTGGCTATTGGCCATTGCATACGTTGTATCTATATCATAATATGTACATTTATATTGGCTCATGTCCA
ATATGACCGCCATGTTGGCATTGATTATTGACTAGTTATTAATAGTAATCAATTACGGGGTCATTAGTTC
ATAGCCCATATATGGAGTTCCGCGTTACATAACTTACGGTAAATGGCCCGCCTGGCTGACCGCCCAACGA
CCCCCGCCCATTGACGTCAATAATGACGTATGTTCCCATAGTAACGCCAATAGGGACTTTCCATTGACGT
CAATGGGTGGAGTATTTACGGTAAACTGCCCACTTGGCAGTACATCAAGTGTATCATATGCCAAGTACGC
CCCCTATTGACGTCAATGACGGTAAATGGCCCGCCTGGCATTATGCCCAGTACATGACCTTATGGGACTT
TCCTACTTGGCAGTACATCTACGTATTAGTCATCGCTATTACCATGGTGATGCGGTTTTGGCAGTACATC
AATGGGCGTGGATAGCGGTTTGACTCACGGGGATTTCCAAGTCTCCACCCCATTGACGTCAATGGGAGTT
TGTTTTGGCACCAAAATCAACGGGACTTTCCAAAATGTCGTAACAACTCCGCCCCATTGACGCAAATGGG
CGGTAGGCGTGTACGGTGGGAGGTCTATATAAGCAGAGCTCGTTTAGTGAACCGTCAGATCGCCTGGAGA
CGCCATCCACGCTGTTTTGACCTCCATAGAAGACACCGGGACCGATCCAGCCTCCGCGGCCGGGAACGGT
GCATTGGAACGCGGATTCCCCGTGCCAAGAGTGACGTAAGTACCGCCTATAGAGTCTATAGGCCCACCCC
CTTGGCTTCGTTAGAACGCGGCTACAATTAATACATAACCTTATGTATCATACACATACGATTTAGGTGA
CACTATAGAATAACATCCACTTTGCCTTTCTCTCCACAGGTGTCCACTCCCAGGTCCAACTGCACCTCGG
TTCTATCGAAAACGCGCCTGCTAGCGCCACCATGAAGACCATCATTGCCCTGAGCTACATCTTCTGCCTG
GTGTTCGCTGCGGCCGCCGCAAGAGGACCTAGATGTTCTCAACCTGGCGAGACATGCCTGAACGGCGGAA
AGTGTGAAGCCGCCAATGGAACCGAAGCCTGTGTGTGTGGCGGAGCCTTTGTGGGCCCTAGATGTCAAGA
CCCCAATCCTTGTCTGAGCACCCCTTGCAAGAATGCCGGCACCTGTCACGTGGTGGATAGAAGAGGCGTG
GCCGATTACGCCTGTAGCTGTGCCCTTGGCTTTAGCGGCCCTCTGTGTCTGACACCTCTGGACAACGCCT
GCCTGACAAACCCCTGTAGAAACGGCGGCACATGCGATCTGCTGACCCTGACCGAGTACAAGTGCAGATG
TCCTCCTGGATGGTCCGGCAAGAGCTGTCAGCAAGCCGATCCTTGTGCCAGCAATCCTTGCGCCAATGGC
GGCCAGTGTCTGCCTTTTGAGGCCAGCTACATCTGCCACTGTCCTCCAAGCTTTCACGGCCCTACCTGCA
GACAGGATGTGAACGAGTGTGGCCAGAAACCTGGCCTGTGTAGACATGGCGGAACCTGCCACAACGAAGT
GGGCAGCTACAGATGCGTGTGCAGAGCCACTCACACCGGACCTAATTGCGAGAGGCCTTACGTGCCATGC
AGCCCATCACCTTGTCAGAACGGCGGGACTTGTAGACCTACCGGCGACGTGACACACGAGTGTGCTTGTC
TGCCTGGCTTCACCGGCCAGAACTGCGAGGAAAACATCGACGACTGCCCCGGCAACAACTGCAAAAATGG
CGGAGCATGTGTGGACGGCGTGAACACCTACAACTGTAGATGCCCTCCAGAGTGGACAGGCCAGTACTGC
ACAGAGGATGTGGATGAGTGCCAGCTGATGCCCAATGCCTGCCAGAATGGCGGCACTTGCCATAATACCC
ACGGCGGCTACAACTGCGTGTGTGTGAATGGATGGACCGGCGAGGACTGCTCCGAGAACATCGATGATTG
TGCCTCCGCCGCCTGTTTCCACGGCGCCACATGTCATGATAGAGTGGCCAGCTTCTACTGCGAGTGCCCT
CACGGAAGAACAGGCCTGCTGTGTCACCTGAACGACGCCTGCATCAGCAATCCCTGCAACGAGGGCAGCA
ACTGCGACACCAATCCTGTGAACGGCAAGGCCATCTGTACATGCCCTAGCGGCTATACAGGACCTGCCTG
TAGTCAGGACGTGGACGAATGTTCTCTGGGCGCCAATCCATGCGAGCACGCCGGCAAATGTATCAACACC
CTGGGCAGCTTCGAGTGCCAGTGCCTGCAAGGATATACAGGCCCCAGATGCGAGATCGATGTGAATGAAT
GCGTCAGCAACCCTTGCCAGAACGATGCCACCTGTCTGGACCAGATCGGCGAGTTCCAGTGCATCTGTAT
GCCTGGCTATGAGGGCGTGCACTGCGAAGTGAATACCGACGAATGCGCCAGCTCTCCCTGCCTGCACAAT
GGCAGATGCCTGGACAAGATCAATGAGTTTCAGTGCGAGTGTCCCACCGGCTTTACAGGCCACCTGTGCC
AGTATGATGTCGACGAGTGCGCCTCCACACCTTGCAAAAACGGCGCCAAGTGCCTGGACGGCCCCAATAC
CTACACTTGTGTGTGCACCGAGGGCTACACCGGAACACACTGCGAGGTGGACATTGATGAGTGCGACCCC
GATCCATGTCACTACGGCAGCTGTAAAGACGGCGTGGCAACCTTCACATGCCTGTGCAGACCTGGCTATA
CTGGCCACCACTGCGAGACTAACATCAACGAGTGTAGCAGCCAGCCATGCAGGCACGGTGGAACCTGTCA
GGACAGAGACAATGCCTACCTGTGCTTCTGCCTGAAGGGCACCACCGGGCCTAACTGTGAAATCAACCTG
GACGACTGCGCAAGCAGCCCTTGCGATTCTGGCACTTGTCTGGATAAGATCGACGGCTATGAGTGTGCCT
GCGAGCCTGGATACACCGGCAGCATGTGCAACATCAATATCGATGAATGCGCTGGCAACCCATGTCACAA
TGGCGGGACCTGTGAAGATGGCATCAACGGCTTCACCTGTCGGTGCCCTGAGGGCTACCATGATCCTACC
TGTCTGTCCGAAGTGAACGAATGCAATAGCAACCCCTGCGTGCACGGCGCCTGCAGAGATAGCCTGAATG
GCTACAAGTGCGACTGCGATCCAGGCTGGTCCGGGACCAACTGCGATATCAACAACAACGAATGCGAGTC
TAACCCTTGCGTCAACGGTGGCACTTGCAAGGACATGACCAGCGGCTACGTGTGCACCTGTAGAGAGGGC
TTCTCTGGCCCCAACTGCCAGACCAATATTAACGAATGTGCTTCTAACCCCTGCCTGAACCAGGGCACCT
GTATCGATGATGTGGCCGGCTATAAGTGCAACTGTCTGCTGCCTTACACCGGGGCCACATGCGAAGTTGG
CGCGCCGGAAGATCAAGTTGATCCAAGATTGATTGATGGCAAGGGCGGATCTCTGGAGGTGCTGTTCCAG
GGACCAGGCGGAAGCGGCAATCCCGGCGGCGATCTGGCCCCCCAGATGCTGCGCGAGCTGCAGGAGACCA
ATGCCGCCCTGCAGGACGTGCGCGAGCTGCTGCGCCACCGCGTGAAGGAGATCACCTTCCTGAAGAACAC
CGTGATGGAGTGCGACGCCTGCGGTATGCAGCCCTCTAGAGGCTCCGGCTCCATCATCCCAGTTGAGGAG
GAGAACCCGGACTTCTGGAACCGCGAGGCAGCCGAGGCCCTGGGTGCCGCCAAGAAGCTGCAGCCTGCAC
AGACAGCCGCCAAGAACCTCATCATCTTCCTGGGCGATGGGATGGGGGTGTCTACGGTGACAGCTGCCAG
GATCCTAAAAGGGCAGAAGAAGGACAAACTGGGGCCTGAGATACCCCTGGCCATGGACCGCTTCCCATAT
GTGGCTCTGTCCAAGACATACAATGTAGACAAACATGTGCCAGACAGTGGAGCCACAGCCACGGCCTACC
TGTGCGGGGTCAAGGGCAACTTCCAGACCATTGGCTTGAGTGCAGCCGCCCGCTTTAACCAGTGCAACAC
GACACGCGGCAACGAGGTCATCTCCGTGATGAATCGGGCCAAGAAAGCAGGGAAGTCAGTGGGAGTGGTA
ACCACCACACGAGTGCAGCACGCCTCGCCAGCCGGCACCTACGCCCACACGGTGAACCGCAACTGGTACT
CGGACGCCGACGTGCCTGCCTCGGCCCGCCAGGAGGGGTGCCAGGACATCGCTACGCAGCTCATCTCCAA
CATGGACATTGACGTGATCCTAGGTGGAGGCCGAAAGTACATGTTTCGCATGGGAACCCCAGACCCTGAG
TACCCAGATGACTACAGCCAAGGTGGGACCAGGCTGGACGGGAAGAATCTGGTGCAGGAATGGCTGGCGA
AGCGCCAGGGTGCCCGGTATGTGTGGAACCGCACTGAGCTCATGCAGGCTTCCCTGGACCCGTCTGTGAC
CCATCTCATGGGTCTCTTTGAGCCTGGAGACATGAAATACGAGATCCACCGAGACTCCACACTGGACCCC
TCCCTGATGGAGATGACAGAGGCTGCCCTGCGCCTGCTGAGCAGGAACCCCCGCGGCTTCTTCCTCTTCG
TGGAGGGTGGTCGCATCGACCATGGTCATCATGAAAGCAGGGCTTACCGGGCACTGACTGAGACGATCAT
GTTCGACGACGCCATTGAGAGGGCGGGCCAGCTCACCAGCGAGGAGGACACGCTGAGCCTCGTCACTGCC
GACCACTCCCACGTCTTCTCCTTCGGAGGCTACCCCCTGCGAGGGAGCTCCATCTTCGGGCTGGCCCCTG
GCAAGGCCCGGGACAGGAAGGCCTACACGGTCCTCCTATACGGAAACGGTCCAGGCTATGTGCTCAAGGA
CGGCGCCCGGCCGGATGTTACCGAGAGCGAGAGCGGGAGCCCCGAGTATCGGCAGCAGTCAGCAGTGCCC
CTGGACGAAGAGACCCACGCAGGCGAGGACGTGGCGGTGTTCGCGCGCGGCCCGCAGGCGCACCTGGTTC
ACGGCGTGCAGGAGCAGACCTTCATAGCGCACGTCATGGCCTTCGCCGCCTGCCTGGAGCCCTACACCGC
CTGCGACCTGGCGCCCCCCGCCGGCACCACCGACGCCGCGCACCCGGGTGGCGGAGGACTGAACGACATC
TTCGAGGCTCAGAAAATCGAATGGCACGAACATCACCATCACCATCACCATCACCATTAAGGCCGGCCTG
TAGTCACTGGCACAACGCGTTACCCGGTAAGCCAATCGGGTATACACGGTCGTCATACTGCAGACAGGGT
TCTTCTACTTTGCAAGATAGTCTTGAGTAGTAAAATAAATAGATAGAGAAAATCAGCCTCGACTGTGCCT
TCTAGTTGCCAGCCATCTGTTGTTTGCCCCTCCCCCGTGCCTTCCTTGACCCTGGAAGGTGCCACTCCCA
CTGTCCTTTCCTAATAAAATGAGGAAATTGCATCACAACACTCAACCCTATCTCGGTCTATTCTTTTGAT
TTATAAGGGATTTTGCCGATTTCGGCCTATTGGTTAAAAAATGAGCTGATTTAACAAAAATTTAACGCGA
ATTAATTCTGTGGAATGTGTGTCAGTTAGGGTGTGGAAAGTCCCCAGGCTCCCCAGCAGGCAGAAGTATG
CAAAGCATGCATCTCAATTAGTCAGCAACCAGGTGTGGAAAGTCCCCAGGCTCCCCAGCAGGCAGAAGTA
TGCAAAGCATGCATCTCAATTAGTCAGCAACCATAGTCCCGCCCCTAACTCCGCCCATCCCGCCCCTAAC
TCCGCCCAGTTCCGCCCATTCTCCGCCCCATGGCTGACTAATTTTTTTTATTTATGCAGAGGCCGAGGCC
GCCTCTGCCTCTGAGCTATTCCAGAAGTAGTGAGGAGGCTTTTTTGGAGGCCTAGGCTTTTGCAAAAAGC
TCCCGGGAGCTTGTATATCCATTTTCGGATCTGATCAGCACGTGTTGACAATTAATCATCGGCATAGTAT
ATCGGCATAGTATAATACGACAAGGTGAGGAACTAAACCATGACCGAGTACAAGCCCACGGTGCGCCTCG
CCACCCGCGACGACGTCCCCAGGGCCGTACGCACCCTCGCCGCCGCGTTCGCCGACTACCCCGCCACGCG
CCACACCGTCGATCCGGACCGCCACATCGAGCGGGTCACCGAGCTGCAAGAACTCTTCCTCACGCGCGTC
GGGCTCGACATCGGCAAGGTGTGGGTCGCGGACGACGGCGCCGCGGTGGCGGTCTGGACCACGCCGGAGA
GCGTCGAAGCGGGGGCGGTGTTCGCCGAGATCGGCCCGCGCATGGCCGAGTTGAGCGGTTCCCGGCTGGC
CGCGCAGCAACAGATGGAAGGCCTCCTGGCGCCGCACCGGCCCAAGGAGCCCGCGTGGTTCCTGGCCACC
GTCGGCGTCTCGCCCGACCACCAGGGCAAGGGTCTGGGCAGCGCCGTCGTGCTCCCCGGAGTGGAGGCGG
CCGAGCGCGCCGGGGTGCCCGCCTTCCTGGAGACATCCGCGCCCCGCAACCTCCCCTTCTACGAGCGGCT
CGGCTTCACCGTCACCGCCGACGTCGAGGTGCCCGAAGGACCGCGCACCTGGTGCATGACCCGCAAGCCC
GGTGCCTGACACGTGCTACGAGATTTCGATTCCACCGCCGCCTTCTATGAAAGGTTGGGCTTCGGAATCG
TTTTCCGGGACGCCGGCTGGATGATCCTCCAGCGCGGGGATCTCATGCTGGAGTTCTTCGCCCACCCCAA
CTTGTTTATTGCAGCTTATAATGGTTACAAATAAAGCAATAGCATCACAAATTTCACAAATAAAGCATTT
TTTTCACTGCATTCTAGTTGTGGTTTGTCCAAACTCATCAATGTATCTTATCATGTCTGTATACCGTCGA
CCTCTAGCTAGAGCTTGGCGTAATCATGGTCATTACCAATGCTTAATCAGTGAGGCACCTATCTCAGCGA
TCTGTCTATTTCGTTCATCCATAGTTGCCTGACTCCCCGTCGTGTAGATAACTACGATACGGGAGGGCTT
ACCATCTGGCCCCAGCGCTGCGATGATACCGCGAGAACCACGCTCACCGGCTCCGGATTTATCAGCAATA
AACCAGCCAGCCGGAAGGGCCGAGCGCAGAAGTGGTCCTGCAACTTTATCCGCCTCCATCCAGTCTATTA
ATTGTTGCCGGGAAGCTAGAGTAAGTAGTTCGCCAGTTAATAGTTTGCGCAACGTTGTTGCCATCGCTAC
AGGCATCGTGGTGTCACGCTCGTCGTTTGGTATGGCTTCATTCAGCTCCGGTTCCCAACGATCAAGGCGA
GTTACATGATCCCCCATGTTGTGCAAAAAAGCGGTTAGCTCCTTCGGTCCTCCGATCGTTGTCAGAAGTA
AGTTGGCCGCAGTGTTATCACTCATGGTTATGGCAGCACTGCATAATTCTCTTACTGTCATGCCATCCGT
AAGATGCTTTTCTGTGACTGGTGAGTACTCAACCAAGTCATTCTGAGAATAGTGTATGCGGCGACCGAGT
TGCTCTTGCCCGGCGTCAATACGGGATAATACCGCGCCACATAGCAGAACTTTAAAAGTGCTCATCATTG
GAAAACGTTCTTCGGGGCGAAAACTCTCAAGGATCTTACCGCTGTTGAGATCCAGTTCGATGTAACCCAC
TCGTGCACCCAACTGATCTTCAGCATCTTTTACTTTCACCAGCGTTTCTGGGTGAGCAAAAACAGGAAGG
CAAAATGCCGCAAAAAAGGGAATAAGGGCGACACGGAAATGTTGAATACTCATATTCTTCCTT
