>Addgene plasmid #157547 | pD649-HAsp-NOTCH1(Trunc2)-COMP5AP-AviTag-9xHis | depositor partial sequence | sequence record 304204 | insert (extracellular domain truncation)
GCAAGAGGACCTAGATGTTCTCAACCTGGCGAGACATGCCTGAACGGCGGAAAGTGTGAAGCCGCCAATG
GAACCGAAGCCTGTGTGTGTGGCGGAGCCTTTGTGGGCCCTAGATGTCAAGACCCCAATCCTTGTCTGAG
CACCCCTTGCAAGAATGCCGGCACCTGTCACGTGGTGGATAGAAGAGGCGTGGCCGATTACGCCTGTAGC
TGTGCCCTTGGCTTTAGCGGCCCTCTGTGTCTGACACCTCTGGACAACGCCTGCCTGACAAACCCCTGTA
GAAACGGCGGCACATGCGATCTGCTGACCCTGACCGAGTACAAGTGCAGATGTCCTCCTGGATGGTCCGG
CAAGAGCTGTCAGCAAGCCGATCCTTGTGCCAGCAATCCTTGCGCCAATGGCGGCCAGTGTCTGCCTTTT
GAGGCCAGCTACATCTGCCACTGTCCTCCAAGCTTTCACGGCCCTACCTGCAGACAGGATGTGAACGAGT
GTGGCCAGAAACCTGGCCTGTGTAGACATGGCGGAACCTGCCACAACGAAGTGGGCAGCTACAGATGCGT
GTGCAGAGCCACTCACACCGGACCTAATTGCGAGAGGCCTTACGTGCCATGCAGCCCATCACCTTGTCAG
AACGGCGGGACTTGTAGACCTACCGGCGACGTGACACACGAGTGTGCTTGTCTGCCTGGCTTCACCGGCC
AGAACTGCGAGGAAAACATCGACGACTGCCCCGGCAACAACTGCAAAAATGGCGGAGCATGTGTGGACGG
CGTGAACACCTACAACTGTAGATGCCCTCCAGAGTGGACAGGCCAGTACTGCACAGAGGATGTGGATGAG
TGCCAGCTGATGCCCAATGCCTGCCAGAATGGCGGCACTTGCCATAATACCCACGGCGGCTACAACTGCG
TGTGTGTGAATGGATGGACCGGCGAGGACTGCTCCGAGAACATCGATGATTGTGCCTCCGCCGCCTGTTT
CCACGGCGCCACATGTCATGATAGAGTGGCCAGCTTCTACTGCGAGTGCCCTCACGGAAGAACAGGCCTG
CTGTGTCACCTGAACGACGCCTGCATCAGCAATCCCTGCAACGAGGGCAGCAACTGCGACACCAATCCTG
TGAACGGCAAGGCCATCTGTACATGCCCTAGCGGCTATACAGGACCTGCCTGTAGTCAGGACGTGGACGA
ATGTTCTCTGGGCGCCAATCCATGCGAGCACGCCGGCAAATGTATCAACACCCTGGGCAGCTTCGAGTGC
CAGTGCCTGCAAGGATATACAGGCCCCAGATGCGAGATCGATGTGAATGAATGCGTCAGCAACCCTTGCC
AGAACGATGCCACCTGTCTGGACCAGATCGGCGAGTTCCAGTGCATCTGTATGCCTGGCTATGAGGGCGT
GCACTGCGAAGTGAATACCGACGAATGCGCCAGCTCTCCCTGCCTGCACAATGGCAGATGCCTGGACAAG
ATCAATGAGTTTCAGTGCGAGTGTCCCACCGGCTTTACAGGCCACCTGTGCCAGTATGATGTCGACGAGT
GCGCCTCCACACCTTGCAAAAACGGCGCCAAGTGCCTGGACGGCCCCAATACCTACACTTGTGTGTGCAC
CGAGGGCTACACCGGAACACACTGCGAGGTGGACATTGATGAGTGCGACCCCGATCCATGTCACTACGGC
AGCTGTAAAGACGGCGTGGCAACCTTCACATGCCTGTGCAGACCTGGCTATACTGGCCACCACTGCGAGA
CTAACATCAACGAGTGTAGCAGCCAGCCATGCAGGCACGGTGGAACCTGTCAGGACAGAGACAATGCCTA
CCTGTGCTTCTGCCTGAAGGGCACCACCGGGCCTAACTGTGAAATCAACCTGGACGACTGCGCAAGCAGC
CCTTGCGATTCTGGCACTTGTCTGGATAAGATCGACGGCTATGAGTGTGCCTGCGAGCCTGGATACACCG
GCAGCATGTGCAACATCAATATCGATGAATGCGCTGGCAACCCATGTCACAATGGCGGGACCTGTGAAGA
TGGCATCAACGGCTTCACCTGTCGGTGCCCTGAGGGCTACCATGATCCTACCTGTCTGTCCGAAGTGAAC
GAATGCAATAGCAACCCCTGCGTGCACGGCGCCTGCAGAGATAGCCTGAATGGCTACAAGTGCGACTGCG
ATCCAGGCTGGTCCGGGACCAACTGCGATATCAACAACAACGAATGCGAGTCTAACCCTTGCGTCAACGG
TGGCACTTGCAAGGACATGACCAGCGGCTACGTGTGCACCTGTAGAGAGGGCTTCTCTGGCCCCAACTGC
CAGACCAATATTAACGAATGTGCTTCTAACCCCTGCCTGAACCAGGGCACCTGTATCGATGATGTGGCCG
GCTATAAGTGCAACTGTCTGCTGCCTTACACCGGGGCCACATGCGAAGTT
